Addgene plasmid #49121: pEMS1990
Purpose: AAV plasmid with FEV (Ple67) promoter driving expression of iCre.
Depositing lab: Elizabeth Simpson. Depositing organization: University of British Columbia. Publication: Twenty-Seven Tamoxifen-Inducible iCre-Driver Mouse Strains for Eye and Brain; Including Seventeen Carrying a New Inducible-First Constitutive-Ready Allele. Korecki AJ, Hickmott JW, Lam SL, Dreolini L, Mathelier A, Baker O, Kuehne C, Bonaguro RJ, Smith J, Tan CV, Zhou M, Goldowitz D, Deussing JM, Stewart AF, Wasserman WW, Holt RA, Simpson EM. Genetics. 2019 Feb 14. pii: genetics.119.301984. doi: 10.1534/genetics.119.301984. PubMed 30765420.
Backbone
  Vector backbone: AAV2
  Vector type: Mammalian Expression, AAV
Growth in bacteria
  Bacterial resistance: Ampicillin, 100 μg/mL
  Growth temperature: 30°C
  Growth strain: Stbl2
  Copy number: Low Copy
Gene/Insert
  Gene/Insert name: ssAAV-Ple67-iCre (alt name: iCre)
  Species: Synthetic
  Promoter: FEV
  Cloning method: Restriction Enzyme; 5′ cloning site Unknown (unknown if destroyed); 3′ cloning site Unknown (unknown if destroyed)
Terms and licenses: Academic/Nonprofit Terms; Industry Terms: Not Available to Industry
Depositor comments: Please see the annotated GenBank file and the additional image file for the specific location of the minipromoter in this plasmid.
How to cite: pEMS1990 was a gift from Elizabeth Simpson (Addgene plasmid # 49121 ; http://n2t.net/addgene:49121 ; RRID:Addgene_49121)
