[The description below was written by a language model from this plasmid's Addgene catalogue record and pLannotate feature annotations shown in this document.]
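Description:
pEMS1990 is a single-stranded AAV2-based transfer plasmid (6,902 bp) for mammalian expression, designed to deliver a codon-improved Cre recombinase (iCre) under the control of Ple67, a minipromoter derived from the FEV gene. The expression cassette lies between two AAV2 inverted terminal repeats, one spanning the plasmid origin and the other downstream of the cassette. These repeats are the cis elements needed for replication and packaging of the intervening DNA into recombinant AAV particles when helper functions are supplied in trans. The automated feature table does not annotate the minipromoter itself. The roughly 2.3 kb unannotated stretch between the upstream ITR and the intron is where it would be expected, and the depositor refers users to the annotated GenBank file for its exact position.

Downstream of that region, a chimeric β-globin/immunoglobulin heavy chain intron precedes the Cre coding sequence, an arrangement commonly used to improve transcript processing and expression. The cassette also carries an SV40 polyadenylation signal, annotated on the reverse strand along with a small adjacent large T antigen fragment. The bacterial backbone carries a β-lactamase gene with its own promoter for ampicillin selection, a ColE1/pUC-type origin, an f1 origin, and remnants of the lac region (lacZα and lacI fragments, lac promoter and operator). Although the origin is annotated as a high-copy type, the catalogue lists the plasmid as low copy and specifies a recombination-deficient host, consistent with the known instability of ITRs. The construct serves to restrict Cre-mediated recombination of loxP-flanked alleles or reporters to cells in which the FEV minipromoter is active. It comes from a broader effort to characterise minipromoters for eye and brain expression.
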