Features (pLannotate 1.2.2; 15 found; start..end, strand, type, name):
   2459..2591    +  intron         chimeric intron: chimera between introns from human β-globin and immunoglobulin heavy chain genes
   2618..3646    +  CDS            cre: RECR_BPP1 - Experimental evidence at protein level: Swiss-Prot protein existence level 1. Catalyzes site-specific recombination between two 34-base- pair LOXP sites. Its role is to maintain the phage genome as a monomeric unit-copy plasmid in the lysogenic state. From Escherichia phage P1 (Bacteriophage P1).
   3672..3793    -  polyA_signal   SV40 poly(A) signal: SV40 polyadenylation signal
   3816..3884    -  CDS            large T antigen (fragment): large T antigen from SV40 (simian virus 40)
   3963..4093    +  repeat_region  AAV2 ITR (fragment): inverted terminal repeat of adeno-associated virus serotype 2 inverted
   4107..4264    +  CDS            lacZα (fragment): LacZα fragment of β-galactosidase; lacZ fragment
   4269..4697    +  rep_origin     f1 ori (sequence partly withheld): f1 bacteriophage origin of replication; arrow indicates direction of (+) strand synthesis
   4750..4854    +  promoter       AmpR promoter: bla
   4855..5715    +  CDS            AmpR: β-lactamase; bla; confers resistance to ampicillin, carbenicillin, and related antibiotics
   5886..6474    +  rep_origin     ori: high-copy-number ColE1/pMB1/pBR322/pUC origin of replication
   6657..6749    +  CDS            lacI (fragment): lac repressor; lacI; The lac repressor binds to the lac operator to inhibit transcription in E. coli. This inhibition can be relieved by adding lactose or isopropyl-β-D-thiogalactopyranoside (IPTG).
   6762..6783    +  protein_bind   CAP binding site: CAP binding activates transcription in the presence of cAMP. E. coli catabolite activator protein
   6798..6828    +  promoter       lac promoter: promoter for the E. coli lac operon
   6836..6852    +  protein_bind   lac operator: The lac repressor binds to the lac operator to inhibit transcription in E. coli. This inhibition can be relieved by adding lactose or isopropyl-β-D-thiogalactopyranoside (IPTG). lac repressor encoded by lacI
   6902..130     -  repeat_region  AAV2 ITR (fragment) (across the origin): inverted terminal repeat of adeno-associated virus serotype 2 inverted
>Addgene plasmid #49121 | pEMS1990 | depositor full sequence | sequence record 73219 | pEMS1990 sequence 6902 bps
CTGCGCGCTCGCTCGCTCACTGAGGCCGCCCGGGCAAAGCCCGGGCGTCGGGCGACCTTTGGTCGCCCGG
CCTCAGTGAGCGAGCGAGCGCGCAGAGAGGGAGTGGCCAACTCCATCACTAGGGGTTCCTTGTAGTTAAT
GATTAACCCGCCATGCTACTTATCTACGTAGCCATGCTCTAGGAAGATCGGAATTCCCTAGGCCGGCCAC
GCGTGGCGCGCCGGAGAAGATCAAGACTCAGGTGGGTGGAGATGACTGCCCCCCATGCACACATTTCCTG
GTGCTCCACCCCCTCAGCAAATGACTTCTGGGTAAGACTGAGGGATAAAGCCTATACTGTTGATCCTTGC
CCAGCTCACAGCTGGGATATTTGGGTAGACCTCACTAGGACCCTCTCCTTTACACCTTAGCCTCCCACTG
AGAGCATTAAGTGGGCGAATTTTGATGCCTCCCAGCTTTCCCAGCTCTTACCTCCTGCCCCTGGCTATTT
TCTGTTCTTACCTCCTGCTCCTTGTTTTCTGTCCATAGTGGGTGGGGGAAGCAGAAAGAGGAATGAGAAG
GAGAGGGATTGGGATCTTGACCCCAACTTCAAGGCCCTCACCTTCTGTGGAGCCCTGAGTTTGGTCCACA
GGGAACATTCCAACCTCTAGTCATTGCTCCCACCAGATTCCAGGTCCACATCCTGAAGGCTTCATCCCTG
TCCCACTAGGATCCTCCCAGGCCCTGGGATCCCTCTTTTTCCCTCCACACTCTGCCTCCCACTCTTCTCC
CTGGCTCCTTTGCACCCTCCACGAGCAAAGATGAACACTCCAGAAGTTGCAGCAAATGAGGGTGAACATG
GGCCCTGTAGAACCCCAGAAGTAGGAGTTTCCAGCCATCCTCAATCAGGCATCCCAGGACCAGGCACTTA
GCAGGAGACCTGCCCATTCCCAGGCCTCCTCCACCCCTGGGCTCAAGCAGTGAGAGAGGACTTTGAGAAT
GCCAGTTTTGACAGTACCCGTTCCATACTGCAAGGCTGCAGAAGGTGGGCTTCTGGGCTGGAGCCTCATC
TTCAGCCAGCATCCTCCTTAGCCTGCCTCTCCAGAGCCACGAAGCCCCATAGGTACCCAGAGAGACTCCA
GGCCACTTGGGAACCACATCAACATCTTTGCATGAGTTAGAAATAGGAATCCTTTTCTTGGAGTGGATTC
CAGCCTTGTACAGTGCACAACCCTGTCTTAACCCCTCCACCTCTCCAGCCTCGTTCAGGGATAGCCAGAA
TGGGAGTAGTGGTGAGGGTGGGTGGCAGACTGGGAGGACAGGGGATGGGGAAGGATGGGAGCAGAATAGT
TGTACAGGGAAGTAGCAGGGGGCTCAGGAACCCATCAGGGAAAGCCAGGACAGATTCTCAACATCTTTAG
AGGCCTTCAGCAGTCCAAGCCACTACTAATTTATGGGGACTGAATGAATGAGAAAAGGAGGGGAGGGAGA
AGGATGAGAGGGAGAGAGAAGGCTGGAGGGGAGATGAGAGTCGGAGAGAAAAGCCTAGGAGGTAAAGAGA
GACCTAGAAGGGGGCGGGGAGGACAGAAGAGGGGGCCACCCATCATAAGTTGCCAGGAGAGATGGCCCAG
CACCAGGCCTGAGGCTTGGGGGCCCCAGAAAGGCAGGAAACGGGCCAAAGCAAGAAGGAGACGGGGAAGG
GGTTCGGGTCTCTAGGGAAGAGCAGAGAGTGGGAGAAGAGGAGGAGGGAGCGGGGATGCGGGCAGAGATA
AAGGGAGCAACGGCTGCAGGGCCGGGCGCGCAGCGACAGGCGAGAGGGAGGGAAGCGGAAATTTAAAAGT
GAAGATGCAGATAACGCAGCCTGGAGACGGGAACCCGGGTGGGGATAGAGGGAGGGAGGGGGAGGAGAGT
GAGCGGCGAGTGGAGCGGGAGCCGACTGGAAGAAGGGCTCTAGGGAGGGGGCTGTGGCTGCTGGGGTCCG
AGGTGGGGCCGGGTACACCAGCCCCATCACTGTTTGCAGAGAGTCAGGGAGGCGGAAAAGACACGCGCTC
TAGGCTCCCATCAGGGCACATGGCCCGGACCCATCCCCCGCGCGTCTCCCCGGCTGCGGGGCGCGGGGGG
CTGCCGGGTGCGCTTGGCTGTGGCGCGGCGCGTTGGAGACTTTATTGCGATGGGACGATAAGAGGGGCGG
GGGCGGGGTCCTGGGGGCCGAGGCGGCAGCGCTTTAATTAAAACGGAAATTGCGGCCCCGGGCCGCGCGG
GGGCCGGAGGGTTCCAAGCGGCCCCTTAGCTGGAAGCGTTTCTCCAGGACCCCCCCGCAACCCCCGCCAC
GCCCGGGCTGCCCCCTCCCGCCAGGCCCTGCCGGACCCGGCGCCGTCTTCTCCTCCTTGTCACCCGCGGT
CGCTTCGGGCGGGGATCGGTGCCACCGAGCGCAAAGCCTGCCTCGGCGCGCCGAAGTTGGTCGTGAGGCA
CTGGGCAGGTAAGTATCAAGGTTACAAGACAGGTTTAAGGAGACCAATAGAAACTGGGCTTGTCGAGACA
GAGAAGACTCTTGCGTTTCTGATAGGCACCTATTGGTCTTACTGACATCCACTTTGCCTTTCTCTCCACA
GGTGTCCACTCCCAGGCGGCCGCCACCATGTCCAACCTGCTGACTGTGCACCAAAACCTGCCTGCCCTCC
CTGTGGATGCCACCTCTGATGAAGTCAGGAAGAACCTGATGGACATGTTCAGGGACAGGCAGGCCTTCTC
TGAACACACCTGGAAGATGCTCCTGTCTGTGTGCAGATCCTGGGCTGCCTGGTGCAAGCTGAACAACAGG
AAATGGTTCCCTGCTGAACCTGAGGATGTGAGGGACTACCTCCTGTACCTGCAAGCCAGAGGCCTGGCTG
TGAAGACCATCCAACAGCACCTGGGCCAGCTCAACATGCTGCACAGGAGATCTGGCCTGCCTCGCCCTTC
TGACTCCAATGCTGTGTCCCTGGTGATGAGGAGAATCAGAAAGGAGAATGTGGATGCTGGGGAGAGAGCC
AAGCAGGCCCTGGCCTTTGAACGCACTGACTTTGACCAAGTCAGATCCCTGATGGAGAACTCTGACAGAT
GCCAGGACATCAGGAACCTGGCCTTCCTGGGCATTGCCTACAACACCCTGCTGCGCATTGCCGAAATTGC
CAGAATCAGAGTGAAGGACATCTCCCGCACCGATGGTGGGAGAATGCTGATCCACATTGGCAGGACCAAG
ACCCTGGTGTCCACAGCTGGTGTGGAGAAGGCCCTGTCCCTGGGGGTTACCAAGCTGGTGGAGAGATGGA
TCTCTGTGTCTGGTGTGGCTGATGACCCCAACAACTACCTGTTCTGCCGGGTCAGAAAGAATGGTGTGGC
TGCCCCTTCTGCCACCTCCCAACTGTCCACCCGGGCCCTGGAAGGGATCTTTGAGGCCACCCACCGCCTG
ATCTATGGTGCCAAGGATGACTCTGGGCAGAGATACCTGGCCTGGTCTGGCCACTCTGCCAGAGTGGGTG
CTGCCAGGGACATGGCCAGGGCTGGTGTGTCCATCCCTGAAATCATGCAGGCTGGTGGCTGGACCAATGT
GAACATAGTGATGAACTACATCAGAAACCTGGACTCTGAGACTGGGGCCATGGTGAGGCTGCTCGAGGAT
GGGGACTGAGCGGCCGCGATCGCAGACATGATAAGATACATTGATGAGTTTGGACAAACCACAACTAGAA
TGCAGTGAAAAAAATGCTTTATTTGTGAAATTTGTGATGCTATTGCTTTATTTGTAACCATTATAAGCTG
CAATAAACAAGTTAACAACAACAATTGCATTCATTTTATGTTTCAGGTTCAGGGGGAGATGTGGGAGGTT
TTTTAAAGCAAGTAAAACCTCTACAAATGTGGTAGGTCGAAATTCCCGATAAGGATCTTCCTAGAGCATG
GCTACGTAGATAAGTAGCATGGCGGGTTAATCATTAACTACAAGGAACCCCTAGTGATGGAGTTGGCCAC
TCCCTCTCTGCGCGCTCGCTCGCTCACTGAGGCCGGGCGACCAAAGGTCGCCCGACGCCCGGGCTTTGCC
CGGGCGGCCTCAGTGAGCGAGCGAGCGCGCAGCCTTAATTAACCTAATTCACTGGCCGTCGTTTTACAAC
GTCGTGACTGGGAAAACCCTGGCGTTACCCAACTTAATCGCCTTGCAGCACATCCCCCTTTCGCCAGCTG
GCGTAATAGCGAAGAGGCCCGCACCGATCGCCCTTCCCAACAGTTGCGCAGCCTGAATGGCGAATGGG
[124 nt withheld, positions 4269-4392]
C
[91 nt withheld, positions 4394-4484]
A
[49 nt withheld, positions 4486-4534]
CCTTTGACGTTGGAGTCCACGTTCTTT
[37 nt withheld, positions 4562-4598]
ACCCTATCTCGGTCTATTCTTTTGATTTATAAGGGATTTTGCCGATTTCGGCCTATTGGTTAAAAAATGA
GCTGATTTAACAAAAATTTAACGCGAATTTTAACAAAATATTAACGCTTACAATTTAGGTGGCACTTTTC
GGGGAAATGTGCGCGGAACCCCTATTTGTTTATTTTTCTAAATACATTCAAATATGTATCCGCTCATGAG
ACAATAACCCTGATAAATGCTTCAATAATATTGAAAAAGGAAGAGTATGAGTATTCAACATTTCCGTGTC
GCCCTTATTCCCTTTTTTGCGGCATTTTGCCTTCCTGTTTTTGCTCACCCAGAAACGCTGGTGAAAGTAA
AAGATGCTGAAGATCAGTTGGGTGCACGAGTGGGTTACATCGAACTGGATCTCAACAGCGGTAAGATCCT
TGAGAGTTTTCGCCCCGAAGAACGTTTTCCAATGATGAGCACTTTTAAAGTTCTGCTATGTGGCGCGGTA
TTATCCCGTATTGACGCCGGGCAAGAGCAACTCGGTCGCCGCATACACTATTCTCAGAATGACTTGGTTG
AGTACTCACCAGTCACAGAAAAGCATCTTACGGATGGCATGACAGTAAGAGAATTATGCAGTGCTGCCAT
AACCATGAGTGATAACACTGCGGCCAACTTACTTCTGACAACGATCGGAGGACCGAAGGAGCTAACCGCT
TTTTTGCACAACATGGGGGATCATGTAACTCGCCTTGATCGTTGGGAACCGGAGCTGAATGAAGCCATAC
CAAACGACGAGCGTGACACCACGATGCCTGTAGCAATGGCAACAACGTTGCGCAAACTATTAACTGGCGA
ACTACTTACTCTAGCTTCCCGGCAACAATTAATAGACTGGATGGAGGCGGATAAAGTTGCAGGACCACTT
CTGCGCTCGGCCCTTCCGGCTGGCTGGTTTATTGCTGATAAATCTGGAGCCGGTGAGCGTGGGTCTCGCG
GTATCATTGCAGCACTGGGGCCAGATGGTAAGCCCTCCCGTATCGTAGTTATCTACACGACGGGGAGTCA
GGCAACTATGGATGAACGAAATAGACAGATCGCTGAGATAGGTGCCTCACTGATTAAGCATTGGTAACTG
TCAGACCAAGTTTACTCATATATACTTTAGATTGATTTAAAACTTCATTTTTAATTTAAAAGGATCTAGG
TGAAGATCCTTTTTGATAATCTCATGACCAAAATCCCTTAACGTGAGTTTTCGTTCCACTGAGCGTCAGA
CCCCGTAGAAAAGATCAAAGGATCTTCTTGAGATCCTTTTTTTCTGCGCGTAATCTGCTGCTTGCAAACA
AAAAAACCACCGCTACCAGCGGTGGTTTGTTTGCCGGATCAAGAGCTACCAACTCTTTTTCCGAAGGTAA
CTGGCTTCAGCAGAGCGCAGATACCAAATACTGTTCTTCTAGTGTAGCCGTAGTTAGGCCACCACTTCAA
GAACTCTGTAGCACCGCCTACATACCTCGCTCTGCTAATCCTGTTACCAGTGGCTGCTGCCAGTGGCGAT
AAGTCGTGTCTTACCGGGTTGGACTCAAGACGATAGTTACCGGATAAGGCGCAGCGGTCGGGCTGAACGG
GGGGTTCGTGCACACAGCCCAGCTTGGAGCGAACGACCTACACCGAACTGAGATACCTACAGCGTGAGCT
ATGAGAAAGCGCCACGCTTCCCGAAGGGAGAAAGGCGGACAGGTATCCGGTAAGCGGCAGGGTCGGAACA
GGAGAGCGCACGAGGGAGCTTCCAGGGGGAAACGCCTGGTATCTTTATAGTCCTGTCGGGTTTCGCCACC
TCTGACTTGAGCGTCGATTTTTGTGATGCTCGTCAGGGGGGCGGAGCCTATGGAAAAACGCCAGCAACGC
GGCCTTTTTACGGTTCCTGGCCTTTTGCTGGCCTTTTGCTCACATGTTCTTTCCTGCGTTATCCCCTGAT
TCTGTGGATAACCGTATTACCGCCTTTGAGTGAGCTGATACCGCTCGCCGCAGCCGAACGACCGAGCGCA
GCGAGTCAGTGAGCGAGGAAGCGGAAGAGCGCCCAATACGCAAACCGCCTCTCCCCGCGCGTTGGCCGAT
TCATTAATGCAGCTGGCACGACAGGTTTCCCGACTGGAAAGCGGGCAGTGAGCGCAACGCAATTAATGTG
AGTTAGCTCACTCATTAGGCACCCCAGGCTTTACACTTTATGCTTCCGGCTCGTATGTTGTGTGGAATTG
TGAGCGGATAACAATTTCACACAGGAAACAGCTATGACCATGATTACGCCAGATTTAATTAAGG
