>Addgene plasmid #49121 | pEMS1990 | addgene partial sequence | sequence record 80739 | M13-Rev 5'-CAGGAAACAGCTATGACC-3'
AATACTCAAGCTTGCATGCCTGCAGGTCGACTCTAGAGGATCCCCGGGTACCGAGCTCGAATTCGCCCTA
TAGTGAGTCGTATTACAATTCACTGGCCGTCGTTTTACAACGTCGTGACTGGGAAAACCCTGGCGTTACC
CAACTTAATCGCCTTGCAGCACATCCCCCTTTCGCCAGCTGGCGTAATAGCGAAGAGGCCCGCACCGATC
GCCCTTCCCAACAGTTGCGCAGCCTGAATGGCGAATGG
[124 nt withheld, positions 249-372]
C
[91 nt withheld, positions 374-464]
A
[49 nt withheld, positions 466-514]
CCTTTGACGTTGGAGTCCACGTTCTTT
[37 nt withheld, positions 542-578]
ACCCTATCTCGGTCTATTCTTTTGATTTATAAGGGATTTTGCCGATTTCGGCCTATTGGTTAAAAAATGA
GCTGATTTAACAAAAATTTAACGCGAATTTTAACAAAATATTAACGCTTACAATTTCCTGATGCGGTATT
TTCTCCTTACGCATCTGTGCGGTATTTCACACCGCATATGGTGCACTCTCAGTACAATCTGCTCTGATGC
CGCATAGTTAAGCCAGCCCCGACACCCGCCAACACCCGCTGACGCGCCCTGACGGGCTTGTCTGCTCCCG
GCATCCGCTTACAGACAAGCTGTGAACCGTCTCCG
