>Addgene plasmid #49121 | pEMS1990 | addgene partial sequence | sequence record 83570 | chim-int-F 5'-TCTTACTGACATCCACTTTGCC-3'
CCAGGCGGCCGCCACCATGTCCAACCTGCTGACTGTGCACCAAAACCTGCCTGCCCTCCCTGTGGATGCC
ACCTCTGATGAAGTCAGGAAGAACCTGATGGACATGTTCAGGGACAGGCAGGCCTTCTCTGAACACACCT
GGAAGATGCTCCTGTCTGTGTGCAGATCCTGGGCTGCCTGGTGCAAGCTGAACAACAGGAAATGGTTCCC
TGCTGAACCTGAGGATGTGAGGGACTACCTCCTGTACCTGCAAGCCAGAGGCCTGGCTGTGAAGACCATC
CAACAGCACCTGGGCCAGCTCAACATGCTGCACAGGAGATCTGGCCTGCCTCGCCCTTCTGACTCCAATG
CTGTGTCCCTGGTGATGAGGAGAATCAGAAAGGAGAATGTGGATGCTGGGGAGAGAGCCAAGCAGGCCCT
GGCCTTTGAACGCACTGACTTTGACCAAGTCAGATCCCTGATGGAGAACTCTGACAGATGCCAGGACATC
AGGAACCTGGCCTTCCTGGGCATTGCCTACAACACCCTGCTGCGCATTGCCGAAATTGCCAGAATCAGAG
TGAAGGACATCTCCCGCACCGATGGTGGGAGAATGCTGATCCACATTGGCAGGACCAAGACCCTGGTGTC
CACAGCTGGTGTGGAGAAGGCCCTGTCCCTGGGGGTTACCAAGCTGGTGGAGAGATGGATCTCTGTGTCT
GGTGTGGCTGATGACCCCAACAACTACCTGTTCTGCCGGGTCAGAAAGAATGGTGTGGCTGCCCCTTCTG
CCACCTCCCAACTGTCCACCCGGGCCCTGGAAGGGATCTTTGAGGCCACCCACCGCCTGATCTATGGTGC
CAAGGATGACTCTGGGCAGAGATACCTGGCCTGGTCTGGCCACTCTGCCAGA
