>Addgene plasmid #49121 | pEMS1990 | addgene partial sequence | sequence record 83614 | pCAGGS-3 5'-TCCTTAAACCTGTCTTGTAA-3'
ACTTCGGCGCGCCGAGGCAGGCTTTGCGCTCGGTGGCACCGATCCCCGCCCGAAGCGACCGCGGGTGACA
AGGAGGAGAAGACGGCGCCGGGTCCGGCAGGGCCTGGCGGGAGGGGGCAGCCCGGGCGTGGCGGGGGTTG
CGGGGGGGTCCTGGAGAAACGCTTCCAGCTAAGGGGCCGCTTGGAACCCTCCGGCCCCCGCGCGGCCCGG
GGCCGCAATTTCCGTTTTAATTAAAGCGCTGCCGCCTCGGCCCCCAGGACCCCGCCCCCGCCCCTCTTAT
CGTCCCATCGCAATAAAGTCTCCAACGCGCCGCGCCACAGCCAAGCGCACCCGGCAGCCCCCCGCGCCCC
GCAGCCGGGGAGACGCGCGGGGGATGGGTCCGGGCCATGTGCCCTGATGGGAGCCTAGAGCGCGTGTCTT
TTCCGCCTCCCTGACTCTCTGCAAACAGTGATGGGGCTGGTGTACCCGGCCCCACCTCGGACCCCAGCAG
CCACAGCCCCCTCCCTAGAGCCCTTCTTCCAGTCGGCTCCCGCTCCACTCGCCGCTCACTCTCCTCCCCC
TCCCTCCCTCTATCCCCACCCGGGTT
